Addgene plasmid #26132: pBS-MSY4
Depositing lab: Phillip Newmark. Depositing organization: University of Illinois at Urbana-Champaign. Publication: A functional genomic screen in planarians identifies novel regulators of germ cell development. Wang Y, Stary JM, Wilhelm JE, Newmark PA. Genes Dev. 2010 Sep 15. 24(18):2081-92. 10.1101/gad.1951010 PubMed 20844018.
Backbone
  Vector backbone: pBluescript II SK(+)
  Backbone size w/o insert (bp): 3000
  Vector type: cloning
Growth in bacteria
  Bacterial resistance: Ampicillin, 100 μg/mL
  Growth temperature: 37°C
  Growth strain: DH5alpha
  Copy number: High Copy
Gene/Insert
  Gene/Insert name: Smed-MSY4 (alt name: MSY4)
  Species: Schmidtea mediterranea
  Insert size (bp): 800
  Cloning method: Restriction Enzyme; 5′ cloning site EcoRI (not destroyed); 3′ cloning site NotI (not destroyed)
  Sequencing primers: 5′ T7; 3′ T3
Terms and licenses: Academic/Nonprofit Terms; Industry Terms: Not Available to Industry
How to cite: pBS-MSY4 was a gift from Phillip Newmark (Addgene plasmid # 26132 ; http://n2t.net/addgene:26132 ; RRID:Addgene_26132)
