[The description below was written by a language model from this plasmid's Addgene catalogue record.]
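Description:
pBS-MSY4 is a bacterial cloning plasmid built on the pBluescript II SK(+) backbone (about 3 kb), carrying an insert of roughly 800 bp derived from Smed-MSY4, the MSY4 gene of the planarian flatworm Schmidtea mediterranea. It is maintained in E. coli as a high-copy plasmid under ampicillin selection. As a standard pBluescript phagemid, the backbone would be expected to supply a pUC-type origin of replication, the AmpR (beta-lactamase) marker, an f1 origin for single-stranded DNA production and a lacZα multiple cloning site, although no feature table is provided here to confirm the individual elements.

The insert was placed into the polylinker by restriction cloning between EcoRI at the 5′ end and NotI at the 3′ end, and both sites remain intact, so the fragment can be excised or moved to other vectors. The polylinker in this backbone is flanked by T7 and T3 phage promoters, which the record lists as the sequencing primer sites (T7 at the 5′ side, T3 at the 3′ side). This arrangement generally allows in vitro transcription of either strand of a cloned fragment, for example to make sense or antisense riboprobes for in situ hybridization or templates for double-stranded RNA. The record does not explicitly state the intended use, nor whether the insert is a full-length coding sequence or a partial cDNA. There is no eukaryotic promoter, tag or reporter recorded, so the plasmid is a cloning and template vector rather than an expression construct. It is associated with a functional genomic screen for regulators of germ cell development in planarians.
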