>Addgene plasmid #26132 | pBS-MSY4 | depositor partial sequence | sequence record 12273 | Author sequence
GAAGCTAGGACTAAACTGAAGCTTAATTTATGGCAGATATACAAACATCGCCAGCAGAAAGATCTATTCA
TCCTACTGAGAAAAAGATCTTAGCAACCAAAATTAATGGCAAGGTTAAATGGTTCAATGTGAAAAGCGGC
TATGGATTCATCAATAGAAATGACAATCAGGAAGACATTTTTGTTCATCAGACTGCAATTTTAAAAAACA
ATCCTCGTAAATGGCAAAGATCTGTTGGAGATGGAGAAGAAGTTGAATTCGATGTAGTTGAAGGAGAAAA
GGGATTAGAAGCTGCAAATGTTACGGGTCCTGATGGGATACCTGTACAGGGAAGTAAATACGCAGCGGAT
AAAAGACATTATCGCTCAAGATCTTTTGGCCGAGCTGTTGGTAGGGGATTCGGTGGTCGAGTAAGATCCC
TTAGAAATGGTCCAAGGGGTAGATCGTTATCAAGAGAAATGGATTCGACAAATGAAGATGCCGGACCAGA
AGGAGATGCTGTATTTGGGACAGAAAGAAGACGAACCTTACCTAGTCGAAGAAGATCTTATTATCCACGT
CCTATACCTCCACCTCCCCAAGGGAGTTATTATATGAATAGAAGACATATACCTTCCCGGGATGATTATC
GTGAACCGGATGAATATGAAAATCGTCCTATGCTTTTAGGTTACCGTGGTGGTGGAGTTCCTAGACGAAG
ATTTATTGGTGGATTTGGTCGTGGCGGTCATGCTAATGGAGGTTCAGGAGGAAATTCATACATAAGAGGC
TATTCTCCAGGATCTCCTAATACACGGAG
