>Addgene plasmid #26132 | pBS-MSY4 | addgene partial sequence | sequence record 32240 | 26132 with T7
GACGGTATCGATAAGCTTGATATCGAATTCCGTTGCTGTCGGAAGCTAGGACTAAACTGAAGCTTAATTT
ATGGCAGATATACAAACATCGCCAGCAGAAAGATCTATTCATCCTACTGAGAAAAAGATCTTAGCAACCA
AAATTAATGGCAAGGTTAAATGGTTCAATGTGAAAAGCGGCTATGGATTCATCAATAGAAATGACAATCA
GGAAGACATTTTTGTTCATCAGACTGCAATTTTAAAAAACAATCCTCGTAAATGGCAAAGATCTGTTGGA
GATGGAGAAGAAGTTGAATTCGATGTAGTTGAAGGAGAAAAGGGATTAGAAGCTGCAAATGTTACGGGTC
CTGATGGGATACCTGTACAGGGAAGTAAATACGCAGCGGATAAAAGACATTATCGCTCAAGATCTTTTGG
CCGAGCTGTTGGTAGGGGATTCGGTGGTCGAGTAAGATCCCTTAGAAATGGTCCAAGGGGTAGATCGTTA
TCAAGAGAAATGGATTCGACAAATGAAGATGCCGGACCAGAAGGAGATGCTGTATTTGGGACAGAAAGAA
GACGAACCTTACCTAGTCGAAGAAGATCTTATTATCCACGTCCTATACCTCCACCTCCCCAAGGGAGTTA
TTATATGAATAGAAGACATATACCTTCCCGGGATGATTATCGTGAACCGGATGAATATGAAAATCGTCCT
ATGCTTTTAGGTTACCGTGGTGGTGGAGTTCCTAGACGAAGATTTATTGGTGGATTTGGTCGTGGCGGTC
ATGCTAATGGAGGTTCAGGAGGAAATTCATACATAAGAGGCTATTCTCCAGGATCTCCTAATACACGGAG
ATATATGGATAGTAGACCAGGCCCAGTTATGAACACTTATTCAGATTCAGGGCCAATAATTCCNGAGG
